Addgene plasmid #75022: MSCV-Luciferase-IRES-mCerulean
Purpose: Encodes the expression of Luciferase and mCerulean
Depositing lab: Saradhi Mallampati. Depositing organization: University of Texas MD Anderson Cancer Center.
Backbone
  Vector backbone: MSCV
  Backbone size w/o insert (bp): 6500
  Total vector size (bp): 8150
  Vector type: Retroviral, Luciferase
Growth in bacteria
  Bacterial resistance: Ampicillin, 100 μg/mL
  Growth temperature: 37°C
  Growth strain: NEB Stable
  Copy number: High Copy
Gene/Insert
  Gene/Insert name: Luciferase (alt name: Luc2)
  Insert size (bp): 1650
  Cloning method: Restriction Enzyme; 5′ cloning site EcoRI (not destroyed); 3′ cloning site EcoRI (not destroyed)
  Sequencing primers: 5′ TAC ATC GTG ACC TGG GAA GCC TTG G
Terms and licenses: Academic/Nonprofit Terms; Industry Terms: Not Available to Industry
How to cite: MSCV-Luciferase-IRES-mCerulean was a gift from Saradhi Mallampati (Addgene plasmid # 75022 ; http://n2t.net/addgene:75022 ; RRID:Addgene_75022)
