[The description below was written by a language model from this plasmid's Addgene catalogue record.]
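Description:
MSCV-Luciferase-IRES-mCerulean is a gammaretroviral expression plasmid built on the MSCV (murine stem cell virus) backbone, with a total size of about 8.15 kb, of which roughly 6.5 kb is backbone. It is maintained in bacteria as a high-copy plasmid under ampicillin selection. It is propagated in a recombination-deficient strain, a common choice for vectors that carry repeated long terminal repeat sequences. No feature table accompanies the record, so the origin of replication, the exact LTR and packaging signal arrangement, and any mammalian selection marker are not documented here.

The payload is a luciferase coding sequence of about 1.65 kb, listed under the alternative name Luc2, which usually denotes a codon-optimised firefly luciferase. It was inserted by restriction cloning into an EcoRI site that is retained on both sides, so the fragment could in principle have been inserted in either orientation. As the name indicates, luciferase is followed by an internal ribosome entry site and the cyan fluorescent protein mCerulean. In MSCV vectors transcription is normally driven by the 5′ LTR, although the record does not state the promoter explicitly. A bicistronic transcript of this kind allows cap-dependent translation of luciferase and IRES-mediated translation of mCerulean from the same message, so fluorescence reports which cells carry and express the integrated provirus.

The stated purpose is simply co-expression of luciferase and mCerulean. Constructs of this design are typically packaged into retroviral particles to transduce dividing mammalian cells stably. Transduced cells can then be identified or sorted by cyan fluorescence and followed by bioluminescence assays or imaging.
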