>Addgene plasmid #75022 | MSCV-Luciferase-IRES-mCerulean | addgene partial sequence | sequence record 147405 | pLXSN5 5'-CCCTTGAACCTCCTCGTTCGACC-3'
CTCCTTCTCTAGGCGCCGGAATTAGATCTCTCGAGATCGATGCGGCCGCGCTTTTAACGTCGACGGTATC
GATAAGCTTGATATCGAATTCGCCACCATGGAAGATGCCAAAAACATTAAGAAGGGCCCAGCGCCATTCT
ACCCACTCGAAGACGGGACCGCCGGCGAGCAGCTGCACAAAGCCATGAAGCGCTACGCCCTGGTGCCCGG
CACCATCGCCTTTACCGACGCACATATCGAGGTGGACATTACCTACGCCGAGTACTTCGAGATGAGCGTT
CGGCTGGCAGAAGCTATGAAGCGCTATGGGCTGAATACAAACCATCGGATCGTGGTGTGCAGCGAGAATA
GCTTGCAGTTCTTCATGCCCGTGTTGGGTGCCCTGTTCATCGGTGTGGCTGTGGCCCCAGCTAACGACAT
CTACAACGAGCGCGAGCTGCTGAACAGCATGGGCATCA
