>Addgene plasmid #75022 | MSCV-Luciferase-IRES-mCerulean | addgene partial sequence | sequence record 147791 | IRES-F 5'-TGGCTCTCCTCAAGCGTATT-3'
TTGTATGGGATCTGATCTGGGGCCTCGGTGCACATGCTTTACATGTGTTTAGTCGAGGTTAAAAAAACGT
CTAGGCCCCCCGAACCACGGGGACGTGGTTTTCCTTTGAAAAACACGATGATAATATGGCCACAACCATG
GTGAGCAAGGGCGAGGAGCTGTTCACCGGGGTGGTGCCCATCCTGGTCGAGCTGGACGGCGACGTAAACG
GCCACAAGTTCAGCGTGTCCGGCGAGGGCGAGGGCGATGCCACCTACGGCAAGCTGACCCTGAAGTTCAT
CTGCACCACCGGCAAGCTGCCCGTGCCCTGGCCCACCCTCGTGACCACCCTGACCTGGGGCGTGCAGTGC
TTCGCCCGCTACCCCGACCACATGAAGCAGCACGACTTCTTCAAGTCCGCCATGCCCGAAGGCTACGTCC
AGGAGCGCACCATCTTCTTCAAGGACGACGGCAACTACAAGACCCGCGCCGAGGTGAAGTTCGAGGGCGA
CACCCTGGTGAACCGCATCGAGCTGAAGGGCATCGACTTCAAGGAGGACGGCAACATCCTGGGGCACAAG
CTGGAGTACAACGCCATCAGCGACAACGTCTATATCACCGCCGACAAGCAGAAGAACGGCATCAAGGCCA
ACTTCAAGATCCGCCACAACATCGAGGACGGCAGCGTGCAGCTCGCCGACCACTACCAGCAGAACACCCC
CATCGGCGACGGCCC
